>Addgene plasmid #77438 | CSNK1G1 gRNA (BRDN0001148117) | addgene full sequence | sequence record 187760 | Addgene Assembled Sequence
CCCGGGTGCAAAGATGGATAAAGTTTTAAACAGAGAGGAATCTTTGCAGCTAATGGACCTTCTAGGTCTT
GAAAGGAGTGGGAATTGGCTCCGGTGCCCGTCAGTGGGCAGAGCGCACATCGCCCACAGTCCCCGAGAAG
TTGGGGGGAGGGGTCGGCAATTGATCCGGTGCCTAGAGAAGGTGGCGCGGGGTAAACTGGGAAAGTGATG
TCGTGTACTGGCTCCGCCTTTTTCCCGAGGGTGGGGGAGAACCGTATATAAGTGCAGTAGTCGCCGTGAA
CGTTCTTTTTCGCAACGGGTTTGCCGCCAGAACACAGGTAAGTGCCGTGTGTGGTTCCCGCGGGCCTGGC
CTCTTTACGGGTTATGGCCCTTGCGTGCCTTGAATTACTTCCACCTGGCTGCAGTACGTGATTCTTGATC
CCGAGCTTCGGGTTGGAAGTGGGTGGGAGAGTTCGAGGCCTTGCGCTTAAGGAGCCCCTTCGCCTCGTGC
TTGAGTTGAGGCCTGGCCTGGGCGCTGGGGCCGCCGCGTGCGAATCTGGTGGCACCTTCGCGCCTGTCTC
GCTGCTTTCGATAAGTCTCTAGCCATTTAAAATTTTTGATGACCTGCTGCGACGCTTTTTTTCTGGCAAG
ATAGTCTTGTAAATGCGGGCCAAGATCTGCACACTGGTATTTCGGTTTTTGGGGCCGCGGGCGGCGACGG
GGCCCGTGCGTCCCAGCGCACATGTTCGGCGAGGCGGGGCCTGCGAGCGCGGCCACCGAGAATCGGACGG
GGGTAGTCTCAAGCTGGCCGGCCTGCTCTGGTGCCTGGCCTCGCGCCGCCGTGTATCGCCCCGCCCTGGG
CGGCAAGGCTGGCCCGGTCGGCACCAGTTGCGTGAGCGGAAAGATGGCCGCTTCCCGGCCCTGCTGCAGG
GAGCTCAAAATGGAGGACGCGGCGCTCGGGAGAGCGGGCGGGTGAGTCACCCACACAAAGGAAAAGGGCC
TTTCCGTCCTCAGCCGTCGCTTCATGTGACTCCACGGAGTACCGGGCGCCGTCCAGGCACCTCGATTAGT
TCTCGAGCTTTTGGAGTACGTCGTCTTTAGGTTGGGGGGAGGGGTTTTATGCGATGGAGTTTCCCCACAC
TGAGTGGGTGGAGACTGAAGTTAGGCCAGCTTGGCACTTGATGTAATTCTCCTTGGAATTTGCCCTTTTT
GAGTTTGGATCTTGGTTCATTCTCAAGCCTCAGACAGTGGTTCAAAGTTTTTTTCTTCCATTTCAGGTGT
CGTGACGTACGGCCACCATGACCGAGTACAAGCCCACGGTGCGCCTCGCCACCCGCGACGACGTCCCCAG
GGCCGTACGCACCCTCGCCGCCGCGTTCGCCGACTACCCCGCCACGCGCCACACCGTCGATCCGGACCGC
CACATCGAGCGGGTCACCGAGCTGCAAGAACTCTTCCTCACGCGCGTCGGGCTCGACATCGGCAAGGTGT
GGGTCGCGGACGACGGCGCCGCCGTGGCGGTCTGGACCACGCCGGAGAGCGTCGAAGCGGGGGCGGTGTT
CGCCGAGATCGGCCCGCGCATGGCCGAGTTGAGCGGTTCCCGGCTGGCCGCGCAGCAACAGATGGAAGGC
CTCCTGGCGCCGCACCGGCCCAAGGAGCCCGCGTGGTTCCTGGCCACCGTCGGAGTCTCGCCCGACCACC
AGGGCAAGGGTCTGGGCAGCGCCGTCGTGCTCCCCGGAGTGGAGGCGGCCGAGCGCGCCGGGGTGCCCGC
CTTCCTGGAGACCTCCGCGCCCCGCAACCTCCCCTTCTACGAGCGGCTCGGCTTCACCGTCACCGCCGAC
GTCGAGGTGCCCGAAGGACCGCGCACCTGGTGCATGACCCGCAAGCCCGGTGCCTGAACGCGTTAAGTCG
ACAATCAACCTCTGGATTACAAAATTTGTGAAAGATTGACTGGTATTCTTAACTATGTTGCTCCTTTTAC
GCTATGTGGATACGCTGCTTTAATGCCTTTGTATCATGCTATTGCTTCCCGTATGGCTTTCATTTTCTCC
TCCTTGTATAAATCCTGGTTGCTGTCTCTTTATGAGGAGTTGTGGCCCGTTGTCAGGCAACGTGGCGTGG
TGTGCACTGTGTTTGCTGACGCAACCCCCACTGGTTGGGGCATTGCCACCACCTGTCAGCTCCTTTCCGG
GACTTTCGCTTTCCCCCTCCCTATTGCCACGGCGGAACTCATCGCCGCCTGCCTTGCCCGCTGCTGGACA
GGGGCTCGGCTGTTGGGCACTGACAATTCCGTGGTGTTGTCGGGGAAATCATCGTCCTTTCCTTGGCTGC
TCGCCTGTGTTGCCACCTGGATTCTGCGCGGGACGTCCTTCTGCTACGTCCCTTCGGCCCTCAATCCAGC
GGACCTTCCTTCCCGCGGCCTGCTGCCGGCTCTGCGGCCTCTTCCGCGTCTTCGCCTTCGCCCTCAGACG
AGTCGGATCTCCCTTTGGGCCGCCTCCCCGCGTCGACTTTAAGACCAATGACTTACAAGGCAGCTGTAGA
TCTTAGCCACTTTTTAAAAGAAAAGGGGGGACTGGAAGGGCTAATTCACTCCCAACGAAGACAAGATCTG
CTTTTTGCTTGTACTGGGTCTCTCTGGTTAGACCAGATCTGAGCCTGGGAGCTCTCTGGCTAACTAGGGA
ACCCACTGCTTAAGCCTCAATAAAGCTTGCCTTGAGTGCTTCAAGTAGTGTGTGCCCGTCTGTTGTGTGA
CTCTGGTAACTAGAGATCCCTCAGACCCTTTTAGTCAGTGTGGAAAATCTCTAGCAGTACGTATAGTAGT
TCATGTCATCTTATTATTCAGTATTTATAACTTGCAAAGAAATGAATATCAGAGAGTGAGAGGAACTTGT
TTATTGCAGCTTATAATGGTTACAAATAAAGCAATAGCATCACAAATTTCACAAATAAAGCATTTTTTTC
ACTGCATTCTAGTTGTGGTTTGTCCAAACTCATCAATGTATCTTATCATGTCTGGCTCTAGCTATCCCGC
CCCTAACTCCGCCCATCCCGCCCCTAACTCCGCCCAGTTCCGCCCATTCTCCGCCCCATGGCTGACTAAT
TTTTTTTATTTATGCAGAGGCCGAGGCCGCCTCGGCCTCTGAGCTATTCCAGAAGTAGTGAGGAGGCTTT
TTTGGAGGCCTAGGGACGTACCCAATTCGCCCTATAGTGAGTCGTATTACGCGCGCTCACTGGCCGTCGT
TTTACAACGTCGTGACTGGGAAAACCCTGGCGTTACCCAACTTAATCGCCTTGCAGCACATCCCCCTTTC
GCCAGCTGGCGTAATAGCGAAGAGGCCCGCACCGATCGCCCTTCCCAACAGTTGCGCAGCCTGAATGGCG
AATGGG
[124 nt withheld, positions 3367-3490]
C
[91 nt withheld, positions 3492-3582]
A
[49 nt withheld, positions 3584-3632]
CCTTTGACGTTGGAGTCCACGTTCTTT
[37 nt withheld, positions 3660-3696]
ACCCTATCTCGGTCTATTCTTTTGATTTATAAGGGATTTTGCCGATTTCGGCCTATTGGTTAAAAAATGA
GCTGATTTAACAAAAATTTAACGCGAATTTTAACAAAATATTAACGCTTACAATTTAGGTGGCACTTTTC
GGGGAAATGTGCGCGGAACCCCTATTTGTTTATTTTTCTAAATACATTCAAATATGTATCCGCTCATGAG
ACAATAACCCTGATAAATGCTTCAATAATATTGAAAAAGGAAGAGTATGAGTATTCAACATTTCCGTGTC
GCCCTTATTCCCTTTTTTGCGGCATTTTGCCTTCCTGTTTTTGCTCACCCAGAAACGCTGGTGAAAGTAA
AAGATGCTGAAGATCAGTTGGGTGCACGAGTGGGTTACATCGAACTGGATCTCAACAGCGGTAAGATCCT
TGAGAGTTTTCGCCCCGAAGAACGTTTTCCAATGATGAGCACTTTTAAAGTTCTGCTATGTGGCGCGGTA
TTATCCCGTATTGACGCCGGGCAAGAGCAACTCGGTCGCCGCATACACTATTCTCAGAATGACTTGGTTG
AGTACTCACCAGTCACAGAAAAGCATCTTACGGATGGCATGACAGTAAGAGAATTATGCAGTGCTGCCAT
AACCATGAGTGATAACACTGCGGCCAACTTACTTCTGACAACGATCGGAGGACCGAAGGAGCTAACCGCT
TTTTTGCACAACATGGGGGATCATGTAACTCGCCTTGATCGTTGGGAACCGGAGCTGAATGAAGCCATAC
CAAACGACGAGCGTGACACCACGATGCCTGTAGCAATGGCAACAACGTTGCGCAAACTATTAACTGGCGA
ACTACTTACTCTAGCTTCCCGGCAACAATTAATAGACTGGATGGAGGCGGATAAAGTTGCAGGACCACTT
CTGCGCTCGGCCCTTCCGGCTGGCTGGTTTATTGCTGATAAATCTGGAGCCGGTGAGCGTGGGTCTCGCG
GTATCATTGCAGCACTGGGGCCAGATGGTAAGCCCTCCCGTATCGTAGTTATCTACACGACGGGGAGTCA
GGCAACTATGGATGAACGAAATAGACAGATCGCTGAGATAGGTGCCTCACTGATTAAGCATTGGTAACTG
TCAGACCAAGTTTACTCATATATACTTTAGATTGATTTAAAACTTCATTTTTAATTTAAAAGGATCTAGG
TGAAGATCCTTTTTGATAATCTCATGACCAAAATCCCTTAACGTGAGTTTTCGTTCCACTGAGCGTCAGA
CCCCGTAGAAAAGATCAAAGGATCTTCTTGAGATCCTTTTTTTCTGCGCGTAATCTGCTGCTTGCAAACA
AAAAAACCACCGCTACCAGCGGTGGTTTGTTTGCCGGATCAAGAGCTACCAACTCTTTTTCCGAAGGTAA
CTGGCTTCAGCAGAGCGCAGATACCAAATACTGTTCTTCTAGTGTAGCCGTAGTTAGGCCACCACTTCAA
GAACTCTGTAGCACCGCCTACATACCTCGCTCTGCTAATCCTGTTACCAGTGGCTGCTGCCAGTGGCGAT
AAGTCGTGTCTTACCGGGTTGGACTCAAGACGATAGTTACCGGATAAGGCGCAGCGGTCGGGCTGAACGG
GGGGTTCGTGCACACAGCCCAGCTTGGAGCGAACGACCTACACCGAACTGAGATACCTACAGCGTGAGCT
ATGAGAAAGCGCCACGCTTCCCGAAGGGAGAAAGGCGGACAGGTATCCGGTAAGCGGCAGGGTCGGAACA
GGAGAGCGCACGAGGGAGCTTCCAGGGGGAAACGCCTGGTATCTTTATAGTCCTGTCGGGTTTCGCCACC
TCTGACTTGAGCGTCGATTTTTGTGATGCTCGTCAGGGGGGCGGAGCCTATGGAAAAACGCCAGCAACGC
GGCCTTTTTACGGTTCCTGGCCTTTTGCTGGCCTTTTGCTCACATGTTCTTTCCTGCGTTATCCCCTGAT
TCTGTGGATAACCGTATTACCGCCTTTGAGTGAGCTGATACCGCTCGCCGCAGCCGAACGACCGAGCGCA
GCGAGTCAGTGAGCGAGGAAGCGGAAGAGCGCCCAATACGCAAACCGCCTCTCCCCGCGCGTTGGCCGAT
TCATTAATGCAGCTGGCACGACAGGTTTCCCGACTGGAAAGCGGGCAGTGAGCGCAACGCAATTAATGTG
AGTTAGCTCACTCATTAGGCACCCCAGGCTTTACACTTTATGCTTCCGGCTCGTATGTTGTGTGGAATTG
TGAGCGGATAACAATTTCACACAGGAAACAGCTATGACCATGATTACGCCAAGCGCGCAATTAACCCTCA
CTAAAGGGAACAAAAGCTGGAGCTGCAAGCTTAATGTAGTCTTATGCAATACTCTTGTAGTCTTGCAACA
TGGTAACGATGAGTTAGCAACATGCCTTACAAGGAGAGAAAAAGCACCGTGCATGCCGATTGGTGGAAGT
AAGGTGGTACGATCGTGCCTTATTAGGAAGGCAACAGACGGGTCTGACATGGATTGGACGAACCACTGAA
TTGCCGCATTGCAGAGATATTGTATTTAAGTGCCTAGCTCGATACATAAACGGGTCTCTCTGGTTAGACC
AGATCTGAGCCTGGGAGCTCTCTGGCTAACTAGGGAACCCACTGCTTAAGCCTCAATAAAGCTTGCCTTG
AGTGCTTCAAGTAGTGTGTGCCCGTCTGTTGTGTGACTCTGGTAACTAGAGATCCCTCAGACCCTTTTAG
TCAGTGTGGAAAATCTCTAGCAGTGGCGCCCGAACAGGGACTTGAAAGCGAAAGGGAAACCAGAGGAGCT
CTCTCGACGCAGGACTCGGCTTGCTGAAGCGCGCACGGCAAGAGGCGAGGGGCGGCGACTGGTGAGTACG
CCAAAAATTTTGACTAGCGGAGGCTAGAAGGAGAGAGATGGGTGCGAGAGCGTCAGTATTAAGCGGGGGA
GAATTAGATCGCGATGGGAAAAAATTCGGTTAAGGCCAGGGGGAAAGAAAAAATATAAATTAAAACATAT
AGTATGGGCAAGCAGGGAGCTAGAACGATTCGCAGTTAATCCTGGCCTGTTAGAAACATCAGAAGGCTGT
AGACAAATACTGGGACAGCTACAACCATCCCTTCAGACAGGATCAGAAGAACTTAGATCATTATATAATA
CAGTAGCAACCCTCTATTGTGTGCATCAAAGGATAGAGATAAAAGACACCAAGGAAGCTTTAGACAAGAT
AGAGGAAGAGCAAAACAAAAGTAAGACCACCGCACAGCAAGCGGCCGCTGATCTTCAGACCTGGAGGAGG
AGATATGAGGGACAATTGGAGAAGTGAATTATATAAATATAAAGTAGTAAAAATTGAACCATTAGGAGTA
GCACCCACCAAGGCAAAGAGAAGAGTGGTGCAGAGAGAAAAAAGAGCAGTGGGAATAGGAGCTTTGTTCC
TTGGGTTCTTGGGAGCAGCAGGAAGCACTATGGGCGCAGCGTCAATGACGCTGACGGTACAGGCCAGACA
ATTATTGTCTGGTATAGTGCAGCAGCAGAACAATTTGCTGAGGGCTATTGAGGCGCAACAGCATCTGTTG
CAACTCACAGTCTGGGGCATCAAGCAGCTCCAGGCAAGAATCCTGGCTGTGGAAAGATACCTAAAGGATC
AACAGCTCCTGGGGATTTGGGGTTGCTCTGGAAAACTCATTTGCACCACTGCTGTGCCTTGGAATGCTAG
TTGGAGTAATAAATCTCTGGAACAGATTTGGAATCACACGACCTGGATGGAGTGGGACAGAGAAATTAAC
AATTACACAAGCTTAATACACTCCTTAATTGAAGAATCGCAAAACCAGCAAGAAAAGAATGAACAAGAAT
TATTGGAATTAGATAAATGGGCAAGTTTGTGGAATTGGTTTAACATAACAAATTGGCTGTGGTATATAAA
ATTATTCATAATGATAGTAGGAGGCTTGGTAGGTTTAAGAATAGTTTTTGCTGTACTTTCTATAGTGAAT
AGAGTTAGGCAGGGATATTCACCATTATCGTTTCAGACCCACCTCCCAACCCCGAGGGGACCCAGAGAGG
GCCTATTTCCCATGATTCCTTCATATTTGCATATACGATACAAGGCTGTTAGAGAGATAATTAGAATTAA
TTTGACTGTAAACACAAAGATATTAGTACAAAATACGTGACGTAGAAAGTAATAATTTCTTGGGTAGTTT
GCAGTTTTAAAATTATGTTTTAAAATGGACTATCATATGCTTACCGTAACTTGAAAGTATTTCGATTTCT
TGGCTTTATATATCTTGTGGAAAGGACGAAACACCGAAGTAAATGTTCGGTCACAGGTTTTAGAGCTAGA
AATAGCAAGTTAAAATAAGGCTAGTCCGTTATCAACTTGAAAAAGTGGCACCGAGTCGGTGCTTTTTTAA
GCTTGGCGTAACTAGATCTTGAGACAAATGGCAGTATTCATCCACAATTTTAAAAGAAAAGGGGGGATTG
GGGGGTACAGTGCAGGGGAAAGAATAGTAGACATAATAGCAACAGACATACAAACTAAAGAATTACAAAA
ACAAATTACAAAAATTCAAAATTTTCGGGTTTATTACAGGGACAGCAGAGATCCACTTTGGCGCCGGCTC
GAGGGGG
Features (pLannotate 1.2.2; 29 found; start..end, strand, type, name):
     14..80      +  CDS            small t antigen (fragment): SV40 (simian virus 40) small t antigen
    106..317     +  promoter       EF-1α core promoter: core promoter for human elongation factor EF-1α
    318..1256    +  intron         EF-1α intron A: intron upstream of the start codon of human EF-1α
   1278..1877    +  CDS            PuroR (fragment): puromycin N-acetyltransferase; pac from Streptomyces; confers resistance to puromycin
   1893..2481    +  misc_feature   WPRE: woodchuck hepatitis virus posttranscriptional regulatory element
   2532..2551    +  misc_feature   cPPT/CTS (fragment): central polypurine tract and central termination sequence of HIV-1
   2553..2786    +  LTR            3' LTR (ΔU3): self-inactivating 3' long terminal repeat (LTR) from HIV-1
   2864..2985    +  polyA_signal   SV40 poly(A) signal: SV40 polyadenylation signal
   3025..3160    +  rep_origin     SV40 ori: SV40 origin of replication
   3181..3199    -  promoter       T7 promoter: promoter for bacteriophage T7 RNA polymerase
   3207..3362    +  CDS            lacZα (fragment): LacZα fragment of β-galactosidase; lacZ fragment
   3367..3795    +  rep_origin     f1 ori (sequence partly withheld): f1 bacteriophage origin of replication; arrow indicates direction of (+) strand synthesis
   3848..3952    +  promoter       AmpR promoter: bla
   3953..4813    +  CDS            AmpR: β-lactamase; bla; confers resistance to ampicillin, carbenicillin, and related antibiotics
   4984..5572    +  rep_origin     ori: high-copy-number ColE1/pMB1/pBR322/pUC origin of replication
   5755..5847    +  CDS            lacI (fragment): lac repressor; lacI; The lac repressor binds to the lac operator to inhibit transcription in E. coli. This inhibition can be relieved by adding lactose or isopropyl-β-D-thiogalactopyranoside (IPTG).
   5860..5881    +  protein_bind   CAP binding site: CAP binding activates transcription in the presence of cAMP. E. coli catabolite activator protein
   5896..5926    +  promoter       lac promoter: promoter for the E. coli lac operon
   5934..5950    +  protein_bind   lac operator: The lac repressor binds to the lac operator to inhibit transcription in E. coli. This inhibition can be relieved by adding lactose or isopropyl-β-D-thiogalactopyranoside (IPTG). lac repressor encoded by lacI
   5995..6013    +  promoter       T3 promoter: promoter for bacteriophage T3 RNA polymerase
   6041..6267    +  promoter       RSV promoter: Rous sarcoma virus enhancer/promoter
   6268..6448    +  LTR            5' LTR (truncated): truncated 5' long terminal repeat (LTR) from HIV-1
   6495..6620    +  misc_feature   HIV-1 Ψ: packaging signal of human immunodeficiency virus type 1
   6604..6967    +  CDS            HIV-1 gag (fragment): gag protein from human immunodeficiency virus 1; gag
   7113..7346    +  misc_feature   RRE: The Rev response element (RRE) of HIV-1 allows for Rev-dependent mRNA export from the nucleus to the cytoplasm.
   7723..7749    +  CDS            Rev (fragment): human immunodeficiency virus 1 (HIV-1) Rev protein; rev; enhances nuclear export of unspliced and incompletely spliced viral mRNAs
   7753..7993    +  promoter       U6 promoter: RNA polymerase III promoter for human U6 snRNA
   8023..8098    +  misc_RNA       gRNA scaffold: guide RNA scaffold for the Streptococcus pyogenes CRISPR/Cas9 system
   8154..8271    +  misc_feature   cPPT/CTS: central polypurine tract and central termination sequence of HIV-1
