[The description below was written by a language model from this plasmid's Addgene catalogue record and pLannotate feature annotations shown in this document.]
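Description:
CSNK1G1 gRNA (BRDN0001148117) is a third-generation lentiviral CRISPR guide RNA plasmid built on the lentiGuide-Puro backbone and designed to target human CSNK1G1 (casein kinase 1 gamma 1, also called CK1gamma1), with the guide designed against the reference transcript NM_022048.3. It belongs to a human kinome gRNA collection. In bacteria the roughly 8.3 kb plasmid is maintained at high copy through a ColE1/pUC-type origin and selected with ampicillin via the β-lactamase gene. An f1 origin, an SV40 origin and lac/T7/T3 remnants are also annotated in the backbone.

The lentiviral transfer cassette begins with an RSV promoter fused to a truncated HIV-1 5' LTR, which makes genomic RNA production Tat-independent, followed by the Ψ packaging signal, a partial gag sequence and the Rev response element for Rev-dependent nuclear export. Within the vector genome, a human U6 RNA polymerase III promoter drives the CSNK1G1-specific spacer joined to the Streptococcus pyogenes Cas9 guide RNA scaffold. A cPPT/CTS element follows to aid nuclear import of the proviral DNA. Downstream, the EF-1α core promoter with its intron A expresses puromycin N-acetyltransferase, allowing puromycin selection of transduced mammalian cells, and a WPRE enhances transcript expression. The cassette ends in a self-inactivating ΔU3 3' LTR, with an SV40 polyadenylation signal beyond it.

The plasmid does not encode Cas9, so it is intended for use alongside a separate Cas9 lentiviral vector or in cells that already express Cas9, typically for knockout of CSNK1G1 in human cells.
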