Addgene plasmid #77438: CSNK1G1 gRNA (BRDN0001148117)
Purpose: 3rd generation lentiviral gRNA plasmid targeting human CSNK1G1
Depositing lab: John Doench & David Root. Depositing organization: Broad Institute. Publication: Optimized sgRNA design to maximize activity and minimize off-target effects of CRISPR-Cas9. Doench JG, Fusi N, Sullender M, Hegde M, Vaimberg EW, Donovan KF, Smith I, Tothova Z, Wilen C, Orchard R, Virgin HW, Listgarten J, Root DE. Nat Biotechnol. 2016 Jan 18. doi: 10.1038/nbt.3437. PubMed 26780180.
Backbone
  Vector backbone: lentiGuide-Puro
  Backbone manufacturer: Zhang Lab (Addgene plasmid # 52963)
  Vector type: Mammalian Expression, Lentiviral, CRISPR
  Selectable markers: Puromycin
Growth in bacteria
  Bacterial resistance: Ampicillin, 100 μg/mL
  Growth temperature: 37°C
  Growth strain: DH5alpha
  Copy number: High Copy
Gene/Insert
  Gene/Insert name: CSNK1G1 (alt names: CSNK1G1; NM_022048.3)
  gRNA/shRNA sequence: AAGTAAATGTTCGGTCACAG
  Species: H. sapiens (human)
  Entrez Gene: CSNK1G1 (a.k.a. CK1gamma1)
  Promoter: hU6
  Cloning method: Unknown
  Sequencing primers: 5′ U6-F; 3′ pS2-R
Terms and licenses: Academic/Nonprofit Terms; Industry Terms: Not Available to Industry
Depositor comments: The gRNA was designed to target the following Genbank reference sequence(s): NM_022048.3. Note that this plasmid does NOT contain Cas9. It should be used in conjunction with lentiCas9-Blast (Addgene #52962) or otherwise with cell lines already expressing Cas9. Browse the full kinome gRNA library at http://www.addgene.org/pooled-library/broadgpp-human-kinome/ or visit http://www.broadinstitute.org/rnai/public/ for detailed protocols and information.
How to cite: CSNK1G1 gRNA (BRDN0001148117) was a gift from John Doench & David Root (Addgene plasmid # 77438 ; http://n2t.net/addgene:77438 ; RRID:Addgene_77438)
