>Addgene plasmid #77438 | CSNK1G1 gRNA (BRDN0001148117) | depositor partial sequence | sequence record 144898 | Target Sequence
AAGTAAATGTTCGGTCACAG
