>Addgene plasmid #77438 | CSNK1G1 gRNA (BRDN0001148117) | addgene partial sequence | sequence record 187759 | hU6-F
TAGAAAGTAATAATTTCTTGGGTAGTTTGCAGTTTTAAAATTATGTTTTAAAATGGACTATCATATGCTT
ACCGTAACTTGAAAGTATTTCGATTTCTTGGCTTTATATATCTTGTGGAAAGGACGAAACACCGAAGTAA
ATGTTCGGTCACAGGTTTTAGAGCTAGAAATAGCAAGTTAAAATAAGGCTAGTCCGTTATCAACTTGAAA
AAGTGGCACCGAGTCGGTGCTTTTTTAAGCTTGGCGTAACTAGATCTTGAGACAAATGGCAGTATTCATC
CACAATTTTAAAAGAAAAGGGGGGATTGGGGGGTACAGTGCAGGGGAAAGAATAGTAGACATAATAGCAA
CAGACATACAAACTAAAGAATTACAAAAACAAATTACAAAAATTCAAAATTTTCGGGTTTATTACAGGGA
CAGCAGAGATCCACTTTGGCGCCGGCTCGAGGGGGCCCGGGTGCAAAGATGGATAAAGTTTTAAACAGAG
AGGAATCTTTGCAGCTAATGGACCTTCTAGGTCTTGAAAGGAGTGGGAATTGGCTCCGGTGCCCGTCAGT
GGGCAGAGCG
